Addgene plasmid #127779: pTK-RetE1-Citrine
Purpose: Enhancer reporter construct containing the chicken RetE1 enhancer driving Citrine activity
Depositing lab: Tatjana Sauka-Spengler. Depositing organization: University of Oxford. Publication: Early chromatin shaping predetermines multipotent vagal neural crest into neural, neuronal and mesenchymal lineages. Ling ITC, Sauka-Spengler T. Nat Cell Biol. 2019 Dec;21(12):1504-1517. doi: 10.1038/s41556-019-0428-9. Epub 2019 Dec 2. PubMed 31792380.
Backbone
  Vector backbone: pTK
  Vector type: Enhancer reporter construct
Growth in bacteria
  Bacterial resistance: Ampicillin, 100 μg/mL
  Growth temperature: 37°C
  Growth strain: DH5alpha
  Copy number: Unknown
Gene/Insert
  Gene/Insert name: RetE1
  Species: G. gallus (chicken)
  Cloning method: Restriction Enzyme; 5′ cloning site BsmB1 (destroyed during cloning); 3′ cloning site BsmB1 (destroyed during cloning)
  Sequencing primers: 5′ -; 3′ -
Terms and licenses: Academic/Nonprofit Terms; Industry Terms: Not Available to Industry
How to cite: pTK-RetE1-Citrine was a gift from Tatjana Sauka-Spengler (Addgene plasmid # 127779 ; http://n2t.net/addgene:127779 ; RRID:Addgene_127779)
