[The description below was written by a language model from this plasmid's Addgene catalogue record and pLannotate feature annotations shown in this document.]
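Description:
pTK-RetE1-Citrine is an enhancer reporter plasmid built on the pTK backbone, in which a candidate cis-regulatory element from chicken (Gallus gallus), RetE1, is placed so that it controls expression of the yellow fluorescent protein Citrine. The enhancer was inserted by restriction cloning through BsmBI sites that were destroyed in the process. The 5,125 nt full-sequence annotation does not label the enhancer itself, but there is an unannotated stretch between the upstream insulating elements and the promoter, which is the position an enhancer insert would be expected to occupy. The plasmid is propagated in E. coli using a high-copy ColE1/pUC-type origin and ampicillin selection (AmpR with its bla promoter). It also carries an f1 phage origin. Short fragments of lacZα, the tetracycline resistance gene and SV40 large T antigen are annotated; these appear to be non-functional backbone remnants.

The reporter unit begins with a synthetic poly(A) signal and an RNA polymerase II transcriptional pause site from the human α2-globin gene, which together limit read-through transcription from the backbone that could produce background signal. Downstream lies the herpes simplex virus thymidine kinase promoter, a weak promoter of the kind used in such assays so that robust expression depends on the activity of an adjacent enhancer. It is followed by a chimeric β-globin/immunoglobulin intron that promotes efficient transcript processing, and then by the Citrine coding sequence. An SV40 poly(A) signal follows Citrine, although it is annotated on the opposite strand. Citrine fluorescence therefore reports where and when RetE1 is active. The associated publication concerns chromatin regulation in vagal neural crest, but the record does not state the delivery method or the tissues assayed.
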