Features (pLannotate 1.2.2; 13 found; start..end, strand, type, name):
     37..85      +  polyA_signal   poly(A) signal: synthetic polyadenylation signal
     99..190     +  misc_feature   pause site: RNA polymerase II transcriptional pause signal from the human α2 globin gene
    982..1127    +  promoter       HSV TK promoter: herpes simplex virus thymidine kinase promoter
   1205..1337    +  intron         chimeric intron: chimera between introns from human β-globin and immunoglobulin heavy chain genes
   1397..2113    +  CDS            Citrine: Citrine is a basic (constitutively fluorescent) yellow fluorescent protein published in 2001, derived from Aequorea victoria. It has moderate acid sensitivity.
   2285..2406    -  polyA_signal   SV40 poly(A) signal: SV40 polyadenylation signal
   2429..2497    -  CDS            large T antigen (fragment): large T antigen from SV40 (simian virus 40)
   2513..2645    +  CDS            TcR (fragment): tetracycline efflux protein; tet; confers resistance to tetracycline
   2825..3413    -  rep_origin     ori: high-copy-number ColE1/pMB1/pBR322/pUC origin of replication
   3584..4444    -  CDS            AmpR: β-lactamase; bla; confers resistance to ampicillin, carbenicillin, and related antibiotics
   4445..4549    -  promoter       AmpR promoter: bla
   4576..5004    +  rep_origin     f1 ori (sequence partly withheld): f1 bacteriophage origin of replication; arrow indicates direction of (+) strand synthesis
   5036..5103    -  CDS            lacZα (fragment): LacZα fragment of β-galactosidase; lacZ fragment
>Addgene plasmid #127779 | pTK-RetE1-Citrine | addgene full sequence | sequence record 250042 | Addgene NGS Result
TAATATTAAGGTACGGGAGGTACTTGGAGCGGCCGCAATAAAATATCTTTATTTTCATTACATCTGTGTG
TTGGTTTTTTGTGTGAATCGATAGTACTAACATACGCTCTCCATCAAAACAAAACGAAACAAAACAAACT
AGCAAAATAGGCTGTCCCCAGTGCAAGTGCAGGTGCCAGAACATTTCTCTATCGATAGGTACCGAGCTCG
AGTTGCCAGATGAAGGATCACGGGACAGTGATGTCATCATTTTAAGACTTGCTATGTCTAAGTGCACTGC
CAGGAAGAGAAAAGATGAATGATGATTTATGTGCCTTGGATAGAATTCAGGTAAAAACCTCTTCAAAAAT
GTTAATTATTTGAGGTCACTTTCTATTACATAGGATCTGTTCTTTAGAATTTCTCACAGGTTAATAGAGA
TGATTCAGGAGGTCTCAGCCTGGATTGGTCTGACGAGAAAAAGCAGAAACTGTGTGGGGGAGGGAAAAGG
AGGAGACAAAGGGTGTGATTTATCGATGTGCACTTTGCTATTTGTGACTAACAAAGAGATGGTTCACAAA
TGTCTCAGGCTCAAAGCTGTGATCTGTCAGAACTGCTGAGCTGGGGAAATACTACCACTAAGTGAAAATA
GATTGGTCAGCAGTTAGAGACTTATCTGCAAGGAGGTCATCGCGTACTATCTGTACGTGCAGCAGGAAGA
TCGTTTGGCTGGGTTAGGAGTGAGATAACTTTGTTGCAGTGTTGTCTGTTATCAATCAATAGTTTTAATT
AGTTACAGGATTAACTAATAAAAACCCTTGCTGATTAATTGATTTTTTTTTTTTTTTAAATCTGGGTAAC
GCTTGCTTTATTACGTGTTGGCTAGCCCGGGCTCGAGATCTGCGATCTAAGTAAGCTTGCTGCTTCATCC
CCGTGGCCCGTTGCTCGCGTTTGCTGGCGGTGTCCCCGGAAGAAATATATTTGCATGTCTTTAGTTCTAT
GATGACACAAACCCCGCCCAGCGTCTTGTCATTGGCGAATTCGAACACGCAGATGCAGTCGGGGCGGCGC
GGTCCCAGGTCCACTTCGCATATTAAGGTGACGCGTGTGGCCTCGAACACCGAGCGACCCTGCAGCGACC
CGCTTAACAGCGTCAACAGCGTGCCGCAGATCCCAAGCTTGCGGCCGCTTAAGCTGCAGAAGTTGGTCGT
GAGGCACTGGGCAGGTAAGTATCAAGGTTACAAGACAGGTTTAAGGAGACCAATAGAAACTGGGCTTGTC
GAGACAGAGAAGACTCTTGCGTTTCTGATAGGCACCTATTGGTCTTACTGACATCCACTTTGCCTTTCTC
TCCACAGGTGTCCACTCCCAGGTTCAATACAGCTCTTAAGCGGCCGCAAGCTAGCTTGCCGCCACCATGG
TGAGCAAGGGCGAGGAGCTGTTCACCGGGGTGGTGCCCATCCTGGTCGAGCTGGACGGCGACGTAAACGG
CCACAAGTTCAGCGTGTCCGGCGAGGGCGAGGGCGATGCCACCTACGGCAAGCTGACCCTGAAGTTCATC
TGCACCACCGGCAAGCTGCCCGTGCCCTGGCCCACCCTCGTGACCACCTTCGGCTACGGCCTGATGTGCT
TCGCCCGCTACCCCGACCACATGAAGCAGCACGACTTCTTCAAGTCCGCCATGCCCGAAGGCTACGTCCA
GGAGCGCACCATCTTCTTCAAGGACGACGGCAACTACAAGACCCGCGCCGAGGTGAAGTTCGAGGGCGAC
ACCCTGGTGAACCGCATCGAGCTGAAGGGCATCGACTTCAAGGAGGACGGCAACATCCTGGGGCACAAGC
TGGAGTACAACTACAACAGCCACAACGTCTATATCATGGCCGACAAGCAGAAGAACGGCATCAAGGTGAA
CTTCAAGATCCGCCACAACATCGAGGACGGCAGCGTGCAGCTCGCCGACCACTACCAGCAGAACACCCCC
ATCGGCGACGGCCCCGTGCTGCTGCCCGACAACCACTACCTGAGCTACCAGTCCGCCCTGAGCAAAGACC
CCAACGAGAAGCGCGATCACATGGTCCTGCTGGAGTTCGTGACCGCCGCCGGGATCACTCTCGGCATGGA
CGAGCTGTACAAGTGAGCCTCTAGACTCCCTCAGCGGCGCGCCTGGTGTTCCTCGAGATCGGAGTCCTAA
ATCGACTGCCTTAGCGGTAGGACAGTAGATCAGTCAGCGACGTGACGAACCCTCGCAGGATCAAGATCCC
ACGTGTCTAGAGTCGGGGCGGCCGGCCGCTTCGAGCAGACATGATAAGATACATTGATGAGTTTGGACAA
ACCACAACTAGAATGCAGTGAAAAAAATGCTTTATTTGTGAAATTTGTGATGCTATTGCTTTATTTGTAA
CCATTATAAGCTGCAATAAACAAGTTAACAACAACAATTGCATTCATTTTATGTTTCAGGTTCAGGGGGA
GGTGTGGGAGGTTTTTTAAAGCAAGTAAAACCTCTACAAATGTGGTAAAATCGATAAGGATCCGTCGACC
GATGCCCTTGAGAGCCTTCAACCCAGTCAGCTCCTTCCGGTGGGCGCGGGGCATGACTATCGTCGCCGCA
CTTATGACTGTCTTCTTTATCATGCAACTCGTAGGACAGGTGCCGGCAGCGCTCTTCCGCTTCCTCGCTC
ACTGACTCGCTGCGCTCGGTCGTTCGGCTGCGGCGAGCGGTATCAGCTCACTCAAAGGCGGTAATACGGT
TATCCACAGAATCAGGGGATAACGCAGGAAAGAACATGTGAGCAAAAGGCCAGCAAAAGGCCAGGAACCG
TAAAAAGGCCGCGTTGCTGGCGTTTTTCCATAGGCTCCGCCCCCCTGACGAGCATCACAAAAATCGACGC
TCAAGTCAGAGGTGGCGAAACCCGACAGGACTATAAAGATACCAGGCGTTTCCCCCTGGAAGCTCCCTCG
TGCGCTCTCCTGTTCCGACCCTGCCGCTTACCGGATACCTGTCCGCCTTTCTCCCTTCGGGAAGCGTGGC
GCTTTCTCATAGCTCACGCTGTAGGTATCTCAGTTCGGTGTAGGTCGTTCGCTCCAAGCTGGGCTGTGTG
CACGAACCCCCCGTTCAGCCCGACCGCTGCGCCTTATCCGGTAACTATCGTCTTGAGTCCAACCCGGTAA
GACACGACTTATCGCCACTGGCAGCAGCCACTGGTAACAGGATTAGCAGAGCGAGGTATGTAGGCGGTGC
TACAGAGTTCTTGAAGTGGTGGCCTAACTACGGCTACACTAGAAGAACAGTATTTGGTATCTGCGCTCTG
CTGAAGCCAGTTACCTTCGGAAAAAGAGTTGGTAGCTCTTGATCCGGCAAACAAACCACCGCTGGTAGCG
GTGGTTTTTTTGTTTGCAAGCAGCAGATTACGCGCAGAAAAAAAGGATCTCAAGAAGATCCTTTGATCTT
TTCTACGGGGTCTGACGCTCAGTGGAACGAAAACTCACGTTAAGGGATTTTGGTCATGAGATTATCAAAA
AGGATCTTCACCTAGATCCTTTTAAATTAAAAATGAAGTTTTAAATCAATCTAAAGTATATATGAGTAAA
CTTGGTCTGACAGTTACCAATGCTTAATCAGTGAGGCACCTATCTCAGCGATCTGTCTATTTCGTTCATC
CATAGTTGCCTGACTCCCCGTCGTGTAGATAACTACGATACGGGAGGGCTTACCATCTGGCCCCAGTGCT
GCAATGATACCGCGAGACCCACGCTCACCGGCTCCAGATTTATCAGCAATAAACCAGCCAGCCGGAAGGG
CCGAGCGCAGAAGTGGTCCTGCAACTTTATCCGCCTCCATCCAGTCTATTAATTGTTGCCGGGAAGCTAG
AGTAAGTAGTTCGCCAGTTAATAGTTTGCGCAACGTTGTTGCCATTGCTACAGGCATCGTGGTGTCACGC
TCGTCGTTTGGTATGGCTTCATTCAGCTCCGGTTCCCAACGATCAAGGCGAGTTACATGATCCCCCATGT
TGTGCAAAAAAGCGGTTAGCTCCTTCGGTCCTCCGATCGTTGTCAGAAGTAAGTTGGCCGCAGTGTTATC
ACTCATGGTTATGGCAGCACTGCATAATTCTCTTACTGTCATGCCATCCGTAAGATGCTTTTCTGTGACT
GGTGAGTACTCAACCAAGTCATTCTGAGAATAGTGTATGCGGCGACCGAGTTGCTCTTGCCCGGCGTCAA
TACGGGATAATACCGCGCCACATAGCAGAACTTTAAAAGTGCTCATCATTGGAAAACGTTCTTCGGGGCG
AAAACTCTCAAGGATCTTACCGCTGTTGAGATCCAGTTCGATGTAACCCACTCGTGCACCCAACTGATCT
TCAGCATCTTTTACTTTCACCAGCGTTTCTGGGTGAGCAAAAACAGGAAGGCAAAATGCCGCAAAAAAGG
GAATAAGGGCGACACGGAAATGTTGAATACTCATACTCTTCCTTTTTCAATATTATTGAAGCATTTATCA
GGGTTATTGTCTCATGAGCGGATACATATTTGAATGTATTTAGAAAAATAAACAAATAGGGGTTCCGCGC
ACATTTCCCCGAAAAGTGCCACCTG
[124 nt withheld, positions 4576-4699]
C
[91 nt withheld, positions 4701-4791]
A
[49 nt withheld, positions 4793-4841]
CCTTTGACGTTGGAGTCCACGTTCTTT
[37 nt withheld, positions 4869-4905]
ACCCTATCTCGGTCTATTCTTTTGATTTATAAGGGATTTTGCCGATTTCGGCCTATTGGTTAAAAAATGA
GCTGATTTAACAAAAATTTAACGCGAATTTTAACAAAATATTAACGCTTACAATTTGCCATTCGCCATTC
AGGCTGCGCAACTGTTGGGAAGGGCGATCGGTGCGGGCCTCTTCGCTATTACGCCAGCCCAAGCTACCAT
GATAAGTAAG
